>Addgene plasmid #194669 | pET-51b(+)-Caprola_08 | addgene full sequence | sequence record 388557 | Addgene NGS Result
TGGCGAATGGG
[124 nt withheld, positions 12-135]
C
[91 nt withheld, positions 137-227]
A
[49 nt withheld, positions 229-277]
CCTTTGACGTTGGAGTCCACGTTCTTT
[37 nt withheld, positions 305-341]
ACCCTATCTCGGTCTATTCTTTTGATTTATAAGGGATTTTGCCGATTTCGGCCTATTGGTTAAAAAATGA
GCTGATTTAACAAAAATTTAACGCGAATTTTAACAAAATATTAACGTTTACAATTTCTGGCGGCACGATG
GCATGAGATTATCAAAAAGGATCTTCACCTAGATCCTTTTAAATTAAAAATGAAGTTTTAAATCAATCTA
AAGTATATATGAGTAAACTTGGTCTGACAGTTACCAATGCTTAATCAGTGAGGCACCTATCTCAGCGATC
TGTCTATTTCGTTCATCCATAGTTGCCTGACTCCCCGTCGTGTAGATAACTACGATACGGGAGGGCTTAC
CATCTGGCCCCAGTGCTGCAATGATACCGCGAGACCCACGCTCACCGGCTCCAGATTTATCAGCAATAAA
CCAGCCAGCCGGAAGGGCCGAGCGCAGAAGTGGTCCTGCAACTTTATCCGCCTCCATCCAGTCTATTAAT
TGTTGCCGGGAAGCTAGAGTAAGTAGTTCGCCAGTTAATAGTTTGCGCAACGTTGTTGCCATTGCTACAG
GCATCGTGGTGTCACGCTCGTCGTTTGGTATGGCTTCATTCAGCTCCGGTTCCCAACGATCAAGGCGAGT
TACATGATCCCCCATGTTGTGCAAAAAAGCGGTTAGCTCCTTCGGTCCTCCGATCGTTGTCAGAAGTAAG
TTGGCCGCAGTGTTATCACTCATGGTTATGGCAGCACTGCATAATTCTCTTACTGTCATGCCATCCGTAA
GATGCTTTTCTGTGACTGGTGAGTACTCAACCAAGTCATTCTGAGAATAGTGTATGCGGCGACCGAGTTG
CTCTTGCCCGGCGTCAATACGTGATAATACCGCGCCACATAGCAGAACTTTAAAAGTGCTCATCATTGGA
AAACGTTCTTCGGGGCGAAAACTCTCAAGGATCTTACCGCTGTTGAGATCCAGTTCGATGTAACCCACTC
GTGCACCCAACTGATCTTCAGCATCTTTTACTTTCACCAGCGTTTCTGGGTGAGCAAAAACAGGAAGGCA
AAATGCCGCAAAAAAGGGAATAAGGGCGACACGGAAATGTTGAATACTCATACTCTTCCTTTTTCAATCA
TGATTGAAGCATTTATCAGGGTTATTGTCTCATGAGCGGATACATATTTGAATGTATTTAGAAAAATAAA
CAAATAGGTCATGACCAAAATCCCTTAACGTGAGTTTTCGTTCCACTGAGCGTCAGACCCCGTAGAAAAG
ATCAAAGGATCTTCTTGAGATCCTTTTTTTCTGCGCGTAATCTGCTGCTTGCAAACAAAAAAACCACCGC
TACCAGCGGTGGTTTGTTTGCCGGATCAAGAGCTACCAACTCTTTTTCCGAAGGTAACTGGCTTCAGCAG
AGCGCAGATACCAAATACTGTCCTTCTAGTGTAGCCGTAGTTAGGCCACCACTTCAAGAACTCTGTAGCA
CCGCCTACATACCTCGCTCTGCTAATCCTGTTACCAGTGGCTGCTGCCAGTGGCGATAAGTCGTGTCTTA
CCGGGTTGGACTCAAGACGATAGTTACCGGATAAGGCGCAGCGGTCGGGCTGAACGGGGGGTTCGTGCAC
ACAGCCCAGCTTGGAGCGAACGACCTACACCGAACTGAGATACCTACAGCGTGAGCTATGAGAAAGCGCC
ACGCTTCCCGAAGGGAGAAAGGCGGACAGGTATCCGGTAAGCGGCAGGGTCGGAACAGGAGAGCGCACGA
GGGAGCTTCCAGGGGGAAACGCCTGGTATCTTTATAGTCCTGTCGGGTTTCGCCACCTCTGACTTGAGCG
TCGATTTTTGTGATGCTCGTCAGGGGGGCGGAGCCTATGGAAAAACGCCAGCAACGCGGCCTTTTTACGG
TTCCTGGCCTTTTGCTGGCCTTTTGCTCACATGTTCTTTCCTGCGTTATCCCCTGATTCTGTGGATAACC
GTATTACCGCCTTTGAGTGAGCTGATACCGCTCGCCGCAGCCGAACGACCGAGCGCAGCGAGTCAGTGAG
CGAGGAAGCGGAAGAGCGCCTGATGCGGTATTTTCTCCTTACGCATCTGTGCGGTATTTCACACCGCAAT
GGTGCACTCTCAGTACAATCTGCTCTGATGCCGCATAGTTAAGCCAGTATACACTCCGCTATCGCTACGT
GACTGGGTCATGGCTGCGCCCCGACACCCGCCAACACCCGCTGACGCGCCCTGACGGGCTTGTCTGCTCC
CGGCATCCGCTTACAGACAAGCTGTGACCGTCTCCGGGAGCTGCATGTGTCAGAGGTTTTCACCGTCATC
ACCGAAACGCGCGAGGCAGCTGCGGTAAAGCTCATCAGCGTGGTCGTGAAGCGATTCACAGATGTCTGCC
TGTTCATCCGCGTCCAGCTCGTTGAGTTTCTCCAGAAGCGTTAATGTCTGGCTTCTGATAAAGCGGGCCA
TGTTAAGGGCGGTTTTTTCCTGTTTGGTCACTGATGCCTCCGTGTAAGGGGGATTTCTGTTCATGGGGGT
AATGATACCGATGAAACGAGAGAGGATGCTCACGATACGGGTTACTGATGATGAACATGCCCGGTTACTG
GAACGTTGTGAGGGTAAACAACTGGCGGTATGGATGCGGCGGGACCAGAGAAAAATCACTCAGGGTCAAT
GCCAGCGCTTCGTTAATACAGATGTAGGTGTTCCACAGGGTAGCCAGCAGCATCCTGCGATGCAGATCCG
GAACATAATGGTGCAGGGCGCTGACTTCCGCGTTTCCAGACTTTACGAAACACGGAAACCGAAGACCATT
CATGTTGTTGCTCAGGTCGCAGACGTTTTGCAGCAGCAGTCGCTTCACGTTCGCTCGCGTATCGGTGATT
CATTCTGCTAACCAGTAAGGCAACCCCGCCAGCCTAGCCGGGTCCTCAACGACAGGAGCACGATCATGCT
AGTCATGCCCCGCGCCCACCGGAAGGAGCTGACTGGGTTGAAGGCTCTCAAGGGCATCGGTCGAGATCCC
GGTGCCTAATGAGTGAGCTAACTTACATTAATTGCGTTGCGCTCACTGCCCGCTTTCCAGTCGGGAAACC
TGTCGTGCCAGCTGCATTAATGAATCGGCCAACGCGCGGGGAGAGGCGGTTTGCGTATTGGGCGCCAGGG
TGGTTTTTCTTTTCACCAGTGAGACGGGCAACAGCTGATTGCCCTTCACCGCCTGGCCCTGAGAGAGTTG
CAGCAAGCGGTCCACGCTGGTTTGCCCCAGCAGGCGAAAATCCTGTTTGATGGTGGTTAACGGCGGGATA
TAACATGAGCTGTCTTCGGTATCGTCGTATCCCACTACCGAGATGTCCGCACCAACGCGCAGCCCGGACT
CGGTAATGGCGCGCATTGCGCCCAGCGCCATCTGATCGTTGGCAACCAGCATCGCAGTGGGAACGATGCC
CTCATTCAGCATTTGCATGGTTTGTTGAAAACCGGACATGGCACTCCAGTCGCCTTCCCGTTCCGCTATC
GGCTGAATTTGATTGCGAGTGATATATTTATGCCAGCCAGCCAGACGCAGACGCGCCGAGACAGAACTTA
ATGGGCCCGCTAACAGCGCGATTTGCTGGTGACCCAATGCGACCAGATGCTCCACGCCCAGTCGCGTACC
GTCTTCATGGGAGAAAATAATACTGTTGATGGGTGTCTGGTCAGAGACATCAAGAAATAACGCCGGAACA
TTAGTGCAGGCAGCTTCCACAGCAATGGCATCCTGGTCATCCAGCGGATAGTTAATGATCAGCCCACTGA
CGCGTTGCGCGAGAAGATTGTGCACCGCCGCTTTACAGGCTTCGACGCCGCTTCGTTCTACCATCGACAC
CACCACGCTGGCACCCAGTTGATCGGCGCGAGATTTAATCGCCGCGACAATTTGCGACGGCGCGTGCAGG
GCCAGACTGGAGGTGGCAACGCCAATCAGCAACGACTGTTTGCCCGCCAGTTGTTGTGCCACGCGGTTGG
GAATGTAATTCAGCTCCGCCATCGCCGCTTCCACTTTTTCCCGCGTTTTCGCAGAAACGTGGCTGGCCTG
GTTCACCACGCGGGAAACGGTCTGATAAGAGACACCGGCATACTCTGCGACATCGTATAACGTTACTGGT
TTCACATTCACCACCCTGAATTGACTCTCTTCCGGGCGCTATCATGCCATACCGCGAAAGGTTTTGCGCC
ATTCGATGGTGTCCGGGATCTCGACGCTCTCCCTTATGCGACTCCTGCATTAGGAAGCAGCCCAGTAGTA
GGTTGAGGCCGTTGAGCACCGCCGCCGCAAGGAATGGTGCATGCAAGGAGATGGCGCCCAACAGTCCCCC
GGCCACGGGGCCTGCCACCATACCCACGCCGAAACAAGCGCTCATGAGCCCGAAGTGGCGAGCCCGATCT
TCCCCATCGGTGATGTCGGCGATATAGGCGCCAGCAACCGCACCTGTGGCGCCGGTGATGCCGGCCACGA
TGCGTCCGGCGTAGAGGATCGAGATCGATCTCGATCCCGCGAAATTAATACGACTCACTATAGGGGAATT
GTGAGCGGATAACAATTCCCCTCTAGAAATAATTTTGTTTAACTTTAAGAAGGAGATATACCATGGCAAG
CTGGAGCCACCCGCAGTTCGAAAAGGGTGCAGATGACGACGACAAGGTACCGCATGGCGGTTCTGCCCGC
GAGACCTTCCAGGCCTTCCGCACCGGTTCTGACCAACTGACTGAAGAGCAGATCGCAGAATTTAAAGAGG
CTTTCTCCCTATTTGACAAGGACGGGGATGGGACAATAACAACCAAGGAGCTGGGGACGGTGATGCGGTC
TCTGGGGCAGAACCCCACAGAAGCAGAGCTGCAGGACATGATCAATGAAGTAGATGCCGACGGTGACGGC
ACAATCGACTTCCCTGAGTTCCTGACAATGATGGCAAGAAAAATGAAAGACACAGACAGTGAAGAAGAAA
TTAGAGAAGCGTTCCGTGTGTTTGATAAGGATGGCAATGGCTACATCAGTGCAGCAGAGCTTCGCCACGT
GATGACAAACCTTGGAGAGAAGTTAACAGATGAAGAGGTTGATGAAATGATCAGGGAAGCAGACATCGAT
GGGGATGGTCAGGTAAACTACGAAGAGTTTGTAGTGATGATGACAGCGAAGGAATTCCCTCCTCCTCCGC
CACCGCCACCACCGCCGCCGCCGCCACCACCACCTCCTCCGCCTCCTCCACCACCACCGCCACCGCCTCC
ACCACCTGGCGGCAGCAGGGTCGACTCATCACGTCGTAAGTGGAATAAGACAGGTCACGCAACAAGAGCT
ATAGGTCGGCTGAGCTCACTCGAGGGCGGTTCTGACGTCGGCCGCAAGCTGATCATCGATCAGAACGTTT
TTATCGAGGGTACGCTGCCGATGGGTGTCGTCCGCCCGCTGACTGAAGTCGAGATGGACCATTACCGCGA
GCCGTTCCTGAATCCTGTTGACCGCGAGCCACTGTGGCGCTTCCCAAACGAGCTGCCAATCGCCGGTGAG
CCAGCGAACATCGTCGCGCTGGTCGAAGAATACATGGACTGGCTGCACCAGTCCCCTGTCCCGAAGCTGC
TGTTCTGGGGCACCCCAGGCGTTCTGATCCCACCGGCCGAAGCCGCTCGCCTGGCCAAAAGCCTGCCTAA
CTGCAAGGCTGTGGACATCGGCCCGGGTCTGAATCTGCTGCAAGAAGACAACCCGGACCTGATCGGCAGC
GAGATCGCGCGCTGGCTGTCTACTCTGGAGATTGGTGGCACCGGTGGCTCTGGCGGTACCGGTGGCTCTG
GCGGTTCTATCGGTACTGGCTTTCCATTCGACCCCCATTATGTGGAAGTCCTGGGCGAGCGCATGCACTA
CGTCGATGTTGGTCCGCGCGATGGCACCCCTGTGCTGTTCCTGCACGGTAACCCGACCTCCTCCTACGTG
TGGCGCAACATCATCCCACATGTTGCACCGACCCATCGCTGCATTGCTCCAGACCTGATCGGTATGGGCA
AATCCGACAAACCAGACCTGGGTTATTTCTTCGACGACCACGTCCGCTTCATGGATGCCTTCATCGAAGC
CCTGGGTCTGGAAGAGGTCGTCCTGGTCATTCACGACTGGGGCTCCGCTCTGGGTTTCCACTGGGCCAAG
CGCAATCCAGAGCGCGTCAAAGGTATTGCATTTATGGAGTTCATCCGCCCTATCCCGACCTGGGACGAAT
GGGCTCCGGGCTTCTCCTCAATTTCCGCTCATCACCACCATCATCACCATCACCACCACTAATTAACCTA
GGCTGCTGCCACCGCTGAGCAATAACTAGCATAACCCCTTGGGGCCTCTAAACGGGTCTTGAGGGGTTTT
TTGCTGAAAGGAGGAACTATATCCGGAT
Features (pLannotate 1.2.2; 23 found; start..end, strand, type, name):
     12..467     +  rep_origin     f1 ori (sequence partly withheld): f1 bacteriophage origin of replication; arrow indicates direction of (+) strand synthesis
    582..1442    -  CDS            AmpR: β-lactamase; bla; confers resistance to ampicillin, carbenicillin, and related antibiotics
   1443..1535    -  promoter       AmpR promoter: bla
   1616..2204    +  rep_origin     ori: high-copy-number ColE1/pMB1/pBR322/pUC origin of replication
   2390..2529    -  misc_feature   bom: basis of mobility region from pBR322
   2631..2822    -  CDS            rop: Rop protein, which maintains plasmids at low copy number; rop
   2839..3219    +  CDS            YPB1_ECOLX: Protein predicted: Swiss-Prot protein existence level 4. From Escherichia coli.
   3281..3345    -  CDS            TcR (fragment): tetracycline efflux protein; tet; confers resistance to tetracycline
   3360..3381    -  protein_bind   CAP binding site: CAP binding activates transcription in the presence of cAMP. E. coli catabolite activator protein
   3394..4476    -  CDS            lacI: lac repressor; lacI; The lac repressor binds to the lac operator to inhibit transcription in E. coli. This inhibition can be relieved by adding lactose or isopropyl-β-D-thiogalactopyranoside (IPTG).
   4477..4554    -  promoter       lacI promoter: lacI
   4562..4841    -  CDS            TcR (fragment): tetracycline efflux protein; tet; confers resistance to tetracycline
   4867..4885    +  promoter       T7 promoter: promoter for bacteriophage T7 RNA polymerase
   4886..4910    +  protein_bind   lac operator: The lac repressor binds to the lac operator to inhibit transcription in E. coli. This inhibition can be relieved by adding lactose or isopropyl-β-D-thiogalactopyranoside (IPTG). lac repressor encoded by lacI
   4925..4947    +  RBS            RBS: efficient ribosome binding site from bacteriophage T7 gene 10 (Olins and Rangwala, 1989)
   4963..4986    +  CDS            Strep-Tag II: peptide that binds Strep-Tactin®, an engineered form of streptavidin
   5025..5055    +  CDS            HaloTag® (fragment): modified bacterial dehalogenase that forms covalent bonds with chloroalkane derivatives
   5060..5502    +  CDS            calmodulin (fragment): calcium-binding protein
   5610..5685    +  CDS            GCaMP6s (fragment): improved fluorescent protein-based calcium sensor (Chen et al., 2013)
   5695..6114    +  CDS            HaloTag® (fragment): modified bacterial dehalogenase that forms covalent bonds with chloroalkane derivatives
   6160..6573    +  CDS            HaloTag® (fragment): modified bacterial dehalogenase that forms covalent bonds with chloroalkane derivatives
   6642..6659    +  CDS            SET1 (fragment): solubility-enhancement tag derived from T7 phage gene 10B
   6667..6714    +  terminator     T7 terminator: transcription terminator for bacteriophage T7 RNA polymerase
