[The description below was written by a language model from this plasmid's Addgene catalogue record and pLannotate feature annotations shown in this document.]
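Description:
pET-51b(+)-Caprola_08 is a bacterial expression plasmid built on the pET-51b(+) backbone for producing the synthetic calcium recorder protein Caprola_08 in E. coli. It is maintained through a ColE1/pBR322-type origin together with the rop gene and the bom region, which fits the low-copy designation in the record. Selection is by ampicillin through the β-lactamase gene. An f1 origin is also present, and short tetracycline-resistance fragments are pBR322-derived remnants rather than functional markers.

The roughly 1.7 kb insert, introduced by Gibson cloning, sits downstream of a T7 promoter with an adjacent lac operator and the T7 gene 10 ribosome binding site, and is followed by the T7 terminator. The plasmid carries its own lacI gene, so expression is repressed until induction with IPTG in a host that supplies T7 RNA polymerase. The open reading frame begins with an N-terminal Strep-tag II. The catalogue also lists a C-terminal His-tag, which the automated annotation does not call as such, although it does mark a short, probably spurious tag-like match near the 3' end.

Within the coding region, the feature table detects a short HaloTag fragment, a calmodulin segment, a short stretch matching GCaMP6s, and two larger HaloTag fragments. The GCaMP6s match may correspond to a calmodulin-binding peptide, but the record does not say so. This layout agrees with the stated design of a split HaloTag calcium recorder, in which calcium sensing by calmodulin would be expected to control reassembly of the self-labeling enzyme and so its covalent reaction with chloroalkane substrates. The two affinity tags would allow purification of the recombinant protein, presumably for in vitro characterization.
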