Addgene plasmid #194669: pET-51b(+)-Caprola_08
Purpose: Protein production of the split HaloTag based calcium recorder Caprola_08 in bacteria
Depositing lab: Kai Johnsson. Depositing organization: Max Planck Institute for Medical Research. Publication: Recording physiological history of cells with chemical labeling. Huppertz MC, Wilhelm J, Grenier V, Schneider MW, Falt T, Porzberg N, Hausmann D, Hoffmann DC, Hai L, Tarnawski M, Pino G, Slanchev K, Kolb I, Acuna C, Fenk LM, Baier H, Hiblot J, Johnsson K. Science. 2024 Feb 23;383(6685):890-897. doi: 10.1126/science.adg0812. Epub 2024 Feb 22. PubMed 38386755.
Backbone
  Vector backbone: pET-51b(+)
  Backbone size w/o insert (bp): 5100
  Vector type: Bacterial Expression
Growth in bacteria
  Bacterial resistance: Ampicillin, 100 μg/mL
  Growth temperature: 37°C
  Growth strain: DH5alpha
  Copy number: Low Copy
Gene/Insert
  Gene/Insert name: Caprola_08
  Species: Synthetic
  Insert size (bp): 1700
  Promoter: T7
  Tag / fusion protein: Strep-tag (N terminal on insert); His-tag (C terminal on insert)
  Cloning method: Gibson Cloning
Terms and licenses: Academic/Nonprofit Terms; Industry Terms: Not Available to Industry
How to cite: pET-51b(+)-Caprola_08 was a gift from Kai Johnsson (Addgene plasmid # 194669 ; http://n2t.net/addgene:194669 ; RRID:Addgene_194669)
